Addgene plasmid #74957: pCIG1_UL136_33kda_Myc
Purpose: Plasmid for mammalian expression of HCMV protein UL136. Expresses only the 33kda isoform of UL136. Also expresses EGFP.
Depositing lab: Felicia Goodrum. Depositing organization: University of Arizona. Publication: Complex expression of the UL136 gene of human cytomegalovirus results in multiple protein isoforms with unique roles in replication. Caviness K, Cicchini L, Rak M, Umashankar M, Goodrum F. J Virol. 2014 Dec;88(24):14412-25. doi: 10.1128/JVI.02711-14. Epub 2014 Oct 8. PubMed 25297993.
Backbone
  Vector backbone: pCIG1
  Backbone size w/o insert (bp): 7535
  Vector type: Mammalian Expression, Lentiviral
Growth in bacteria
  Bacterial resistance: Ampicillin, 100 μg/mL
  Growth temperature: 37°C
  Growth strain: NEB Stable
  Copy number: Unknown
Gene/Insert
  Gene/Insert name: UL136 (alt name: HCMV UL136 protein, subcloned from TB40E)
  Species: Human Cytomegalovirus strain TB40/E
  Insert size (bp): 743
  Mutation: M63A M78A M80A M100A M128A
  GenBank ID: ABV71655.1 EF999921.1
  Entrez Gene: UL136 (a.k.a. HHV5wtgp125)
  Promoter: CMV, Lentiviral LTR
  Tag / fusion protein: Myc tag (EQKLISEEDL) (C terminal on insert)
  Cloning method: Restriction Enzyme; 5′ cloning site EcoRI (not destroyed); 3′ cloning site BamHI (not destroyed)
  Sequencing primers: 5′ CMV-F; 3′ pCDH-rev
Terms and licenses: Academic/Nonprofit Terms; Industry Terms: Not Available to Industry
Depositor comments: Cloned by Dr. Katie Caviness. Expresses ONLY the 33kda isoform, expression of all other isoforms has been suppressed by mutating initiating methionine residues to alanine.
How to cite: pCIG1_UL136_33kda_Myc was a gift from Felicia Goodrum (Addgene plasmid # 74957 ; http://n2t.net/addgene:74957 ; RRID:Addgene_74957)
