[The description below was written by a language model from this plasmid's Addgene catalogue record and pLannotate feature annotations shown in this document.]
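Description:
pCIG1_UL136_33kda_Myc is a lentiviral transfer plasmid, also usable for direct mammalian expression, built on the pCIG1 backbone. The full depositor sequence is about 8.3 kb. It is propagated in E. coli through a high-copy ColE1/pUC-type origin with ampicillin selection (AmpR under its own bla promoter). The viral portion has a third-generation-style layout. An RSV promoter drives a truncated HIV-1 5' LTR, followed by the Ψ packaging signal with a gag fragment, the Rev response element, an env fragment and the cPPT/CTS. A second truncated LTR closes the vector genome, and it is followed by an SV40 poly(A) signal and SV40 origin. These elements allow the genomic RNA to be exported and packaged when helper functions are supplied in trans.

The payload is a bicistronic cassette driven by the CMV immediate early promoter, with only a fragment of the CMV enhancer annotated upstream. The first cistron is the human cytomegalovirus UL136 open reading frame, subcloned from strain TB40/E between EcoRI and BamHI sites, with a C-terminal Myc epitope tag according to the catalogue entry; the tag is not separately annotated in the feature table. UL136 normally yields several protein isoforms from internal initiation codons. Here five internal methionines (M63, M78, M80, M100 and M128) are changed to alanine, so that only the full-length 33 kDa isoform is made. An EMCV IRES then directs translation of EGFP from the same transcript, marking transfected or transduced cells, and a WPRE downstream enhances transcript expression. The construct is intended for studying the 33 kDa UL136 isoform in isolation from the other isoforms.
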