Features (pLannotate 1.2.2; 27 found; start..end, strand, type, name):
      6..227     +  promoter       RSV promoter: Rous sarcoma virus enhancer/promoter
    234..414     +  LTR            5' LTR (truncated): truncated 5' long terminal repeat (LTR) from HIV-1
    458..583     +  misc_feature   HIV-1 Ψ: packaging signal of human immunodeficiency virus type 1
    567..905     +  CDS            HIV-1 gag (fragment): gag protein from human immunodeficiency virus 1; gag
   1025..1361    +  ncRNA          RRE: Accession: RF00036 - HIV Rev response element
   1397..1786    +  CDS            env (fragment): ENV_HV1H2 - Experimental evidence at protein level: Swiss-Prot protein existence level 1. [Transmembrane protein gp41]: Acts as a class I viral fusion protein. Under the current model, the protein has at least 3 conformational states: pre-fusion native state, pre-hairpin intermediate state, and post-fusion hairpin state. During fusion of viral and target intracellular membranes, the coiled coil regions (heptad repeats) assume a trimer-of-hairpins structure, positioning the fusion peptide in close proximity to the C-terminal region of the ectodomain. The formation of this structure appears to d
   1798..1915    +  misc_feature   cPPT/CTS: central polypurine tract and central termination sequence of HIV-1
   1928..2004    +  enhancer       CMV enhancer (fragment): human cytomegalovirus immediate early enhancer
   2005..2208    +  promoter       CMV promoter: human cytomegalovirus (CMV) immediate early promoter
   2291..3010    +  CDS            UL136: UL136_HCMVM - Experimental evidence at protein level: Swiss-Prot protein existence level 1. From Human cytomegalovirus (strain Merlin) (HHV-5) (Human herpesvirus 5).
   3057..3629    +  misc_feature   IRES: internal ribosome entry site (IRES) of the encephalomyocarditis virus (EMCV)
   3643..4359    +  CDS            EGFP: EGFP is a basic (constitutively fluorescent) green fluorescent protein published in 1996, derived from Aequorea victoria. It is reported to be a rapidly-maturing weak dimer with moderate acid sensitivity.
   4375..4963    +  misc_feature   WPRE: woodchuck hepatitis virus posttranscriptional regulatory element
   4958..5065    +  CDS            nef (fragment): NEF_SIVS4 - Experimental evidence at protein level: Swiss-Prot protein existence level 1. Interferes with TCR signaling from the cell membrane. Interacts with CD247/TCRZ (TCR zeta chain) and exert potent down- regulation of cell surface TCR/CD3 complexes. From Simian immunodeficiency virus (isolate F236/smH4) (SIV-sm) (Simian immunodeficiency virus sooty mangabey monkey).
   5090..5270    +  LTR            5' LTR (truncated): truncated 5' long terminal repeat (LTR) from HIV-1
   5342..5463    +  polyA_signal   SV40 poly(A) signal: SV40 polyadenylation signal
   5482..5617    +  rep_origin     SV40 ori: SV40 origin of replication
   5679..5695    -  protein_bind   lac operator: The lac repressor binds to the lac operator to inhibit transcription in E. coli. This inhibition can be relieved by adding lactose or isopropyl-β-D-thiogalactopyranoside (IPTG). lac repressor encoded by lacI
   5703..5733    -  promoter       lac promoter: promoter for the E. coli lac operon
   5748..5769    -  protein_bind   CAP binding site: CAP binding activates transcription in the presence of cAMP. E. coli catabolite activator protein
   5782..5874    -  CDS            lacI (fragment): lac repressor; lacI; The lac repressor binds to the lac operator to inhibit transcription in E. coli. This inhibition can be relieved by adding lactose or isopropyl-β-D-thiogalactopyranoside (IPTG).
   6057..6645    -  rep_origin     ori: high-copy-number ColE1/pMB1/pBR322/pUC origin of replication
   6816..7676    -  CDS            AmpR: β-lactamase; bla; confers resistance to ampicillin, carbenicillin, and related antibiotics
   7677..7781    -  promoter       AmpR promoter: bla
   7876..7911    +  CDS            rop (fragment): Rop protein, which maintains plasmids at low copy number; rop
   8013..8112    +  misc_feature   bom (fragment): basis of mobility region from pBR322
   8118..8272    -  CDS            lacZα (fragment): LacZα fragment of β-galactosidase; lacZ fragment
>Addgene plasmid #74957 | pCIG1_UL136_33kda_Myc | depositor full sequence | sequence record 141779 | pCIG1_UL136_33kda_Myc sequence 8280 bps
ACGCGTGTAGTCTTATGCAATACTCTTGTAGTCTTGCAACATGGTAACGATGAGTTAGCAACATGCCTTA
CAAGGAGAGAAAAAGCACCGTGCATGCCGATTGGTGGAAGTAAGGTGGTACGATCGTGCCTTATTAGGAA
GGCAACAGACGGGTCTGACATGGATTGGACGAACCACTGAATTGCCGCATTGCAGAGATATTGTATTTAA
GTGCCTAGCTCGATACAATAAACGGGTCTCTCTGGTTAGACCAGATCTGAGCCTGGGAGCTCTCTGGCTA
ACTAGGGAACCCACTGCTTAAGCCTCAATAAAGCTTGCCTTGAGTGCTTCAAGTAGTGTGTGCCCGTCTG
TTGTGTGACTCTGGTAACTAGAGATCCCTCAGACCCTTTTAGTCAGTGTGGAAAATCTCTAGCAGTGGCG
CCCGAACAGGGACCTGAAAGCGAAAGGGAAACCAGAGCTCTCTCGACGCAGGACTCGGCTTGCTGAAGCG
CGCACGGCAAGAGGCGAGGGGCGGCGACTGGTGAGTACGCCAAAAATTTTGACTAGCGGAGGCTAGAAGG
AGAGAGATGGGTGCGAGAGCGTCAGTATTAAGCGGGGGAGAATTAGATCGCGATGGGAAAAAATTCGGTT
AAGGCCAGGGGGAAAGAAAAAATATAAATTAAAACATATAGTATGGGCAAGCAGGGAGCTAGAACGATTC
GCAGTTAATCCTGGCCTGTTAGAAACATCAGAAGGCTGTAGACAAATACTGGGACAGCTACAACCATCCC
TTCAGACAGGATCAGAAGAACTTAGATCATTATATAATACAGTAGCAACCCTCTATTGTGTGCATCAAAG
GATAGAGATAAAAGACACCAAGGAAGCTTTAGACAAGATAGAGGAAGAGCAAAACAAAAGTAAGACCACC
GCACAGCAAGCGGCCACTGATCTTCAGACCTGGAGGAGGAGATATGAGGGACAATTGGAGAAGTGAATTA
TATAAATATAAAGTAGTAAAAATTGAACCATTAGGAGTAGCACCCACCAAGGCAAAGAGAAGAGTGGTGC
AGAGAGAAAAAAGAGCAGTGGGAATAGGAGCTTTGTTCCTTGGGTTCTTGGGAGCAGCAGGAAGCACTAT
GGGCGCAGCCTCAATGACGCTGACGGTACAGGCCAGACAATTATTGTCTGGTATAGTGCAGCAGCAGAAC
AATTTGCTGAGGGCTATTGAGGCGCAACAGCATCTGTTGCAACTCACAGTCTGGGGCATCAAGCAGCTCC
AGGCAAGAATCCTGGCTGTGGAAAGATACCTAAAGGATCAACAGCTCCTGGGGATTTGGGGTTGCTCTGG
AAAACTCATTTGCACCACTGCTGTGCCTTGGAATGCTAGTTGGAGTAATAAATCTCTGGAACAGATTGGA
ATCACACGACCTGGATGGAGTGGGACAGAGAAATTAACAATTACACAAGCTTAATACACTCCTTAATTGA
AGAATCGCAAAACCAGCAAGAAAAGAATGAACAAGAATTATTGGAATTAGATAAATGGGCAAGTTTGTGG
AATTGGTTTAACATAACAAATTGGCTGTGGTATATAAAATTATTCATAATGATAGTAGGAGGCTTGGTAG
GTTTAAGAATAGTTTTTGCTGTACTTTCTATAGTGAATAGAGTTAGGCAGGGATATTCACCATTATCGTT
TCAGACCCACCTCCCAACCCCGAGGGGACCCGACAGGCCCGAAGGAATAGAAGAAGAAGGTGGAGAGAGA
GACAGAGACAGATCCATTCGATTAGTGAACGGATCTCGACGGTTAACTTTTAAAAGAAAAGGGGGGATTG
GGGGGTACAGTGCAGGGGAAAGAATAGTAGACATAATAGCAACAGACATACAAACTAAAGAATTACAAAA
ACAAATTACAAAAATTCAAAATTTTATCGATACTAGTATTATGCCCAGTACATGACCTTATGGGACTTTC
CTACTTGGCAGTACATCTACGTATTAGTCATCGCTATTACCATGGTGATGCGGTTTTGGCAGTACATCAA
TGGGCGTGGATAGCGGTTTGACTCACGGGGATTTCCAAGTCTCCACCCCATTGACGTCAATGGGAGTTTG
TTTTGGCACCAAAATCAACGGGACTTTCCAAAATGTCGTAACAACTCCGCCCCATTGACGCAAATGGGCG
GTAGGCGTGTACGGTGGGAGGTCTATATAAGCAGAGCTCGTTTAGTGAACCGTCAGATCGCCTGGAGACG
CCATCCACGCTGTTTTGACCTCCATAGAAGATTCTAGAGCTAGCGAATTCATGTCAGTCAAGGGCGTGGA
GATGCCAGAAATGACGTGGGACTTGGACGTTGGAAATAAATGGCGGCGTCGAAAGGCCCTGAGTCGCATT
CACCGGTTCTGGGAATGTCGACTACGGGTGTGGTGGCTGAGTGACGCCGGCGTAAGAGAAACCGACCCAC
CGCGTCCCCGACGCCGCCCGACTTGGGCGACCGCGGTGTTTCACGTTATCTGTGCCGTTTTGCTTACGCT
TGCGATTGCGGCCATCGGCGCGCTCATCGCGTACTTAAGATATTACCACCAGGACAGTTGGCGAGACGCG
CTCCACGATCTATTTTGCGGCTGTCATTATCCTGAGAAGTGCCGTCGGCACCACGAGCGGCAGAGAAGCA
GACGGCGAGCCGCGGATGTGCCCGACCCGGAACTCGGCGACCCGGCCCGCCGGCCGTTGAACGGGGCCAT
GTACTACGGCAGCGGCTGTCGCTTCGACACGGTGGAAATGGTGGACGAGACGAGACCCGCGCCGCCGGCG
CTGTCATCGCCCGAAACCGGCGACGATAGCAACGACGACGCGGTTGCCGGCGGAGGTGCTGGCGGGGTAA
CATCATCCGCGACTCGTACGACGTCGTCGAACGCGCTGCTGCCAGAATGGATGGATGCGGTACATGTGGC
GGTCCAAGCCGCCGTTCAAGCGACCGTGCAAGTAAGTGGCCCGCGGGAGAACGCCGTATCTCCCGCTACG
GAACAAAAACTCATCTCAGAAGAGGATCTGTAAGGATCCAATTCCGCCCCTCTCCCTCCCCCCCCCCTAA
CGTTACTGGCCGAAGCCGCTTGGAATAAGGCCGGTGTGCGTTTGTCTATATGTTATTTTCCACCATATTG
CCGTCTTTTGGCAATGTGAGGGCCCGGAAACCTGGCCCTGTCTTCTTGACGAGCATTCCTAGGGGTCTTT
CCCCTCTCGCCAAAGGAATGCAAGGTCTGTTGAATGTCGTGAAGGAAGCAGTTCCTCTGGAAGCTTCTTG
AAGACAAACAACGTCTGTAGCGACCCTTTGCAGGCAGCGGAACCCCCCACCTGGCGACAGGTGCCTCTGC
GGCCAAAAGCCACGTGTATAAGATACACCTGCAAAGGCGGCACAACCCCAGTGCCACGTTGTGAGTTGGA
TAGTTGTGGAAAGAGTCAAATGGCTCTCCTCAAGCGTATTCAACAAGGGGCTGAAGGATGCCCAGAAGGT
ACCCCATTGTATGGGATCTGATCTGGGGCCTCGGTGCACATGCTTTACATGTGTTTAGTCGAGGTTAAAA
AACGTCTAGGCCCCCCGAACCACGGGGACGTGGTTTTCCTTTGAAAAACACGATGATAATATGGCCACAA
CCATGGTGAGCAAGGGCGAGGAGCTGTTCACCGGGGTGGTGCCCATCCTGGTCGAGCTGGACGGCGACGT
AAACGGCCACAAGTTCAGCGTGTCCGGCGAGGGCGAGGGCGATGCCACCTACGGCAAGCTGACCCTGAAG
TTCATCTGCACCACCGGCAAGCTGCCCGTGCCCTGGCCCACCCTCGTGACCACCCTGACCTACGGCGTGC
AGTGCTTCAGCCGCTACCCCGACCACATGAAGCAGCACGACTTCTTCAAGTCCGCCATGCCCGAAGGCTA
CGTCCAGGAGCGCACCATCTTCTTCAAGGACGACGGCAACTACAAGACCCGCGCCGAGGTGAAGTTCGAG
GGCGACACCCTGGTGAACCGCATCGAGCTGAAGGGCATCGACTTCAAGGAGGACGGCAACATCCTGGGGC
ACAAGCTGGAGTACAACTACAACAGCCACAACGTCTATATCATGGCCGACAAGCAGAAGAACGGCATCAA
GGTGAACTTCAAGATCCGCCACAACATCGAGGACGGCAGCGTGCAGCTCGCCGACCACTACCAGCAGAAC
ACCCCCATCGGCGACGGCCCCGTGCTGCTGCCCGACAACCACTACCTGAGCACCCAGTCCGCCCTGAGCA
AAGACCCCAACGAGAAGCGCGATCACATGGTCCTGCTGGAGTTCGTGACCGCCGCCGGGATCACTCTCGG
CATGGACGAGCTGTACAAGTCTAGATAAGTCGACAATCAACCTCTGGATTACAAAATTTGTGAAAGATTG
ACTGGTATTCTTAACTATGTTGCTCCTTTTACGCTATGTGGATACGCTGCTTTAATGCCTTTGTATCATG
CTATTGCTTCCCGTATGGCTTTCATTTTCTCCTCCTTGTATAAATCCTGGTTGCTGTCTCTTTATGAGGA
GTTGTGGCCCGTTGTCAGGCAACGTGGCGTGGTGTGCACTGTGTTTGCTGACGCAACCCCCACTGGTTGG
GGCATTGCCACCACCTGTCAGCTCCTTTCCGGGACTTTCGCTTTCCCCCTCCCTATTGCCACGGCGGAAC
TCATCGCCGCCTGCCTTGCCCGCTGCTGGACAGGGGCTCGGCTGTTGGGCACTGACAATTCCGTGGTGTT
GTCGGGGAAATCATCGTCCTTTCCTTGGCTGCTCGCCTGTGTTGCCACCTGGATTCTGCGCGGGACGTCC
TTCTGCTACGTCCCTTCGGCCCTCAATCCAGCGGACCTTCCTTCCCGCGGCCTGCTGCCGGCTCTGCGGC
CTCTTCCGCGTCTTCGCCTTCGCCCTCAGACGAGTCGGATCTCCCTTTGGGCCGCCTCCCCGCCTGGTAC
CTTTAAGACCAATGACTTACAAGGCAGCTGTAGATCTTAGCCACTTTTTAAAAGAAAAGGGGGGACTGGA
AGGGCTAATTCACTCCCAACGAAAATAAGATCTGCTTTTTGCTTGTACTGGGTCTCTCTGGTTAGACCAG
ATCTGAGCCTGGGAGCTCTCTGGCTAACTAGGGAACCCACTGCTTAAGCCTCAATAAAGCTTGCCTTGAG
TGCTTCAAGTAGTGTGTGCCCGTCTGTTGTGTGACTCTGGTAACTAGAGATCCCTCAGACCCTTTTAGTC
AGTGTGGAAAATCTCTAGCAGTAGTAGTTCATGTCATCTTATTATTCAGTATTTATAACTTGCAAAGAAA
TGAATATCAGAGAGTGAGAGGAACTTGTTTATTGCAGCTTATAATGGTTACAAATAAAGCAATAGCATCA
CAAATTTCACAAATAAAGCATTTTTTTCACTGCATTCTAGTTGTGGTTTGTCCAAACTCATCAATGTATC
TTATCATGTCTGGCTCTAGCTATCCCGCCCCTAACTCCGCCCAGTTCCGCCCATTCTCCGCCCCATGGCT
GACTAATTTTTTTTATTTATGCAGAGGCCGAGGCCGCCTCGGCCTCTGAGCTATTCCAGAAGTAGTGAGG
AGGCTTTTTTGGAGGCCTAGACTTTTGCAGAGACGGCCCAAATTCGTAATCATGGTCATAGCTGTTTCCT
GTGTGAAATTGTTATCCGCTCACAATTCCACACAACATACGAGCCGGAAGCATAAAGTGTAAAGCCTGGG
GTGCCTAATGAGTGAGCTAACTCACATTAATTGCGTTGCGCTCACTGCCCGCTTTCCAGTCGGGAAACCT
GTCGTGCCAGCTGCATTAATGAATCGGCCAACGCGCGGGGAGAGGCGGTTTGCGTATTGGGCGCTCTTCC
GCTTCCTCGCTCACTGACTCGCTGCGCTCGGTCGTTCGGCTGCGGCGAGCGGTATCAGCTCACTCAAAGG
CGGTAATACGGTTATCCACAGAATCAGGGGATAACGCAGGAAAGAACATGTGAGCAAAAGGCCAGCAAAA
GGCCAGGAACCGTAAAAAGGCCGCGTTGCTGGCGTTTTTCCATAGGCTCCGCCCCCCTGACGAGCATCAC
AAAAATCGACGCTCAAGTCAGAGGTGGCGAAACCCGACAGGACTATAAAGATACCAGGCGTTTCCCCCTG
GAAGCTCCCTCGTGCGCTCTCCTGTTCCGACCCTGCCGCTTACCGGATACCTGTCCGCCTTTCTCCCTTC
GGGAAGCGTGGCGCTTTCTCATAGCTCACGCTGTAGGTATCTCAGTTCGGTGTAGGTCGTTCGCTCCAAG
CTGGGCTGTGTGCACGAACCCCCCGTTCAGCCCGACCGCTGCGCCTTATCCGGTAACTATCGTCTTGAGT
CCAACCCGGTAAGACACGACTTATCGCCACTGGCAGCAGCCACTGGTAACAGGATTAGCAGAGCGAGGTA
TGTAGGCGGTGCTACAGAGTTCTTGAAGTGGTGGCCTAACTACGGCTACACTAGAAGGACAGTATTTGGT
ATCTGCGCTCTGCTGAAGCCAGTTACCTTCGGAAAAAGAGTTGGTAGCTCTTGATCCGGCAAACAAACCA
CCGCTGGTAGCGGTGGTTTTTTTGTTTGCAAGCAGCAGATTACGCGCAGAAAAAAAGGATCTCAAGAAGA
TCCTTTGATCTTTTCTACGGGGTCTGACGCTCAGTGGAACGAAAACTCACGTTAAGGGATTTTGGTCATG
AGATTATCAAAAAGGATCTTCACCTAGATCCTTTTAAATTAAAAATGAAGTTTTAAATCAATCTAAAGTA
TATATGAGTAAACTTGGTCTGACAGTTACCAATGCTTAATCAGTGAGGCACCTATCTCAGCGATCTGTCT
ATTTCGTTCATCCATAGTTGCCTGACTCCCCGTCGTGTAGATAACTACGATACGGGAGGGCTTACCATCT
GGCCCCAGTGCTGCAATGATACCGCGAGACCCACGCTCACCGGCTCCAGATTTATCAGCAATAAACCAGC
CAGCCGGAAGGGCCGAGCGCAGAAGTGGTCCTGCAACTTTATCCGCCTCCATCCAGTCTATTAATTGTTG
CCGGGAAGCTAGAGTAAGTAGTTCGCCAGTTAATAGTTTGCGCAACGTTGTTGCCATTGCTACAGGCATC
GTGGTGTCACGCTCGTCGTTTGGTATGGCTTCATTCAGCTCCGGTTCCCAACGATCAAGGCGAGTTACAT
GATCCCCCATGTTGTGCAAAAAAGCGGTTAGCTCCTTCGGTCCTCCGATCGTTGTCAGAAGTAAGTTGGC
CGCAGTGTTATCACTCATGGTTATGGCAGCACTGCATAATTCTCTTACTGTCATGCCATCCGTAAGATGC
TTTTCTGTGACTGGTGAGTACTCAACCAAGTCATTCTGAGAATAGTGTATGCGGCGACCGAGTTGCTCTT
GCCCGGCGTCAATACGGGATAATACCGCGCCACATAGCAGAACTTTAAAAGTGCTCATCATTGGAAAACG
TTCTTCGGGGCGAAAACTCTCAAGGATCTTACCGCTGTTGAGATCCAGTTCGATGTAACCCACTCGTGCA
CCCAACTGATCTTCAGCATCTTTTACTTTCACCAGCGTTTCTGGGTGAGCAAAAACAGGAAGGCAAAATG
CCGCAAAAAAGGGAATAAGGGCGACACGGAAATGTTGAATACTCATACTCTTCCTTTTTCAATATTATTG
AAGCATTTATCAGGGTTATTGTCTCATGAGCGGATACATATTTGAATGTATTTAGAAAAATAAACAAATA
GGGGTTCCGCGCACATTTCCCCGAAAAGTGCCACCTGACGTCTAAGAAACCATTATTATCATGACATTAA
CCTATAAAAATAGGCGTATCACGAGGCCCTTTCGTCTCGCGCGTTTCGGTGATGACGGTGAAAACCTCTG
ACACATGCAGCTCCCGGAGACGGTCACAGCTTGTCTGTAAGCGGATGCCGGGAGCAGACAAGCCCGTCAG
GGCGCGTCAGCGGGTGTTGGCGGGTGTCGGGGCTGGCTTAACTATGCGGCATCAGAGCAGATTGTACTGA
GAGTGCACCATATGCGGTGTGAAATACCGCACAGATGCGTAAGGAGAAAATACCGCATCAGGCGCCATTC
GCCATTCAGGCTGCGCAACTGTTGGGAAGGGCGATCGGTGCGGGCCTCTTCGCTATTACGCCAGCTGGCG
AAAGGGGGATGTGCTGCAAGGCGATTAAGTTGGGTAACGCCAGGGTTTTCCCAGTCACGACGTTGTAAAA
CGACGGCCAGTGCCAAGCTG
