>Addgene plasmid #74957 | pCIG1_UL136_33kda_Myc | addgene partial sequence | sequence record 145764 | CMV-F 5'-CGCAAATGGGCGGTAGGCGTG-3'
GAGCTCGTTTAGTGAACCGTCAGATCGCCTGGAGACGCCATCCACGCTGTTTTGACCTCCATAGAAGATT
CTAGAGCTAGCGAATTCATGTCAGTCAAGGGCGTGGAGATGCCAGAAATGACGTGGGACTTGGACGTTGG
AAATAAATGGCGGCGTCGAAAGGCCCTGAGTCGCATTCACCGGTTCTGGGAATGTCGACTACGGGTGTGG
TGGCTGAGTGACGCCGGCGTAAGAGAAACCGACCCACCGCGTCCCCGACGCCGCCCGACTTGGGCGACCG
CGGTGTTTCACGTTATCTGTGCCGTTTTGCTTACGCTTGCGATTGCGGCCATCGGCGCGCTCATCGCGTA
CTTAAGATATTACCACCAGGACAGTTGGCGAGACGCGCTCCACGATCTATTTTGCGGCTGTCATTATCCT
GAGAAGTGCCGTCGGCACCACGAGCGGCAGAGAAGCAGACGGCGAGCCGCGGATGTGCCCGACCCGGAAC
TCGGCGACCCGGCCCGCCGGCCGTTGAACGGGGCCATGTACTACGGCAGCGGCTGTCGCTTCGACACGGT
GGAAATGGTGGACGAGACGAGACCCGCGCCGCCGGCGCTGTCATCGCCCGAAACCGGCGACGATAGCAAC
GACGACGCGGTTGCCGGCGGAGGTGCTGGCGGGGTAACATCATCCGCGACTCGTACGACGTCGTCGAACG
CGCTGCTGCCAGAATGGATGGATGCGGTACATGTGGCGGTCCAAGCCGCCGTTCAAGCGACCGTGCAAGT
AAGTGGCCCGCGGGAGAACGCCGTATCTCCCGCTACGGAACAAAAACTCATCTCAGAAGAGGATCTGTAA
GGATCCAATTCCG
