>Addgene plasmid #74957 | pCIG1_UL136_33kda_Myc | addgene partial sequence | sequence record 145771 | pCDH-rev 5'-GCATTCCTTTGGCGAGAG-3'
GGCCAGGTTTCCGGGCCCTCACATTGCCAAAAGACGGCAATATGGTGGAAAATAACATATAGACAAACGC
ACACCGGCCTTATTCCAAGCGGCTTCGGCCAGTAACGTTAGGGGGGGGGGAGGGAGAGGGG
